>Addgene plasmid #118516 | pMRE-Tn5-130 | addgene full sequence | sequence record 226388 | Addgene NGS Result
ATGGTGTCTAAGGGCGAAGAGCTGATTAAGGAGAACATGCACATGAAGCTGTACATGGAGGGCACCGTGG
ACAACCATCACTTCAAGTGCACATCCGAGGGCGAAGGCAAGCCCTACGAGGGCACCCAGACCATGAGAAT
CAAGGTGGTCGAGGGCGGCCCTCTCCCCTTCGCCTTCGACATCCTGGCTACTAGCTTCCTCTACGGCAGC
AAGACCTTCATCAACCACACCCAGGGCATCCCCGACTTCTTCAAGCAGTCCTTCCCTGAGGGCTTCACAT
GGGAGAGAGTCACCACATACGAAGACGGGGGCGTGCTGACCGCTACCCAGGACACCAGCCTCCAGGACGG
CTGCCTCATCTACAACGTCAAGATCAGAGGGGTGAACTTCACATCCAACGGCCCTGTGATGCAGAAGAAA
ACACTCGGCTGGGAGGCCTTCACCGAGACGCTGTACCCCGCTGACGGCGGCCTGGAAGGCAGAAACGACA
TGGCCCTGAAGCTCGTGGGCGGGAGCCATCTGATCGCAAACGCCAAGACCACATATAGATCCAAGAAACC
CGCTAAGAACCTCAAGATGCCTGGCGTCTACTATGTGGACTACAGACTGGAAAGAATCAAGGAGGCCAAC
AACGAGACCTACGTCGAGCAGCACGAGGTGGCAGTGGCCAGATACTGCGACCTCCCTAGCAAACTGGGGC
ACAAGCTTAATTAATTAGCTGAGCTTGGACTCCTGTTGATAGATCCAGTAATGACCTCAGAACTCCATCT
GGATTTGTTCAGAACGCTCGGTTGCCGCCGGGCGTTTTTTATTGGTGAGAATCCAAGCTAGCTTGGCGCT
GAGAGATCCCCTCATAATTTCCCCAAAGCGTAACCATGTGTGAATAAATTTTGAGCTAGTAGGGTTGCAG
CCACGAGTAAGTCTTCCCTTGTTATTGTGTAGCCAGAATGCCGCAAAACTTCCATGCCTAAGCGAACTGT
TGAGAGTACGTTTCGATTTCTGACTGTGTTAGCCTGGAAGTGCTTGTCCCAACCTTGTTTCTGAGCATGA
ACGCCCGCAAGCCAACATGTTAGTTGAAGCATCAGGGCGATTAGCAGCATGATATCAAAACGCTCTGAGC
TGCTCGTTCGGCTATGGCGTAGGCCTAGTCCGTAGGCAGGACTTTTCAAGTCTCGGAAGGTTTCTTCAAT
CTGCATTCGCTTCGAATAGATATTAACAAGTTGTTTGGGTGTTCGAATTTCAACAGGTAAGTTAGTTGCT
AGAATCCATGGCTCCTTTGCCGACGCTGAGTAGATTTTAGGTGACGGGTGGTGACAATGAGTCCGTGTCG
AGCGCTGATTTTTTCGGCCTTTAGAGCGAGATTTATACAATAGAATTTGGCATGAGATTGGATTGCTTTT
AGTCAGCCTCTTATAGCCTAAAGTCTTTGAGTGACTAGATGACATATCATGTAAGTTGCTGATAGGTTTC
CAGTTTTCCGCTCCTAGGTCTGCATATTGTACTTTTCCTCTTACTCGACTTAACCAGTACCAACCCAGCT
TCTCAACGGATTTATACCATGGCACTTTAAAGCCAGCATCACTGACAATGAGCGGTGTGGTGTTACTCGG
TAGAATGCTCGCAAGGTCGGCTAGAAATTGGTCATGAGCTTTCTTTGAACATTGCTCTGAAAGCGGGAAC
GCTTTCTCATAAAGAGTAACAGAACGACCGTGTAGTGCGACTGAAGCTCGCAATACCATAAGCCGTTTTT
GCTCACGGATATCAGACCAGTCAACAAGTACAATGGGCATCGTATTGCCCGAACAGATAAAGCTAGCATG
CCAACGGTATACAGCGAGTCGCTCTTTGTGGAGGTGACGATTACCTAACAATCGGTCGATTCGTTTGATG
TTATGTTTTGTTCTCGCTTTGGTTGGCAGGTTACGGCCAAGTTCGGTAAGAGTGAGAGTTTTACAGTCAA
GTAAGGCGTGGCAAGCCAACGTTAAGCTGTTGAGTCGTTTTAAGTGTAATTCGGGGCAGAATTGGTAAAG
AGAGTCGTGTAAAATATCGAGTTCGCACATTTTGTTGTCTGATTATTGATTTTTGGCGAAACCATTTGAT
CATATGACAAGATGTGTATCTACCTTAACTTAATGATTTTGATAAAAATCATTAGGGGATTCATCAGAGC
TTGGCGAGATTTTCAGGAGCTAAGGAAGCTAAAATGGAGAAAAAAATCACTGGATATACCACCGTTGATA
TATCCCAATGGCATCGTAAAGAACATTTTGAGGCATTTCAGTCAGTTGCTCAATGTACCTATAACCAGAC
CGTTCAGCTGGATATTACGGCCTTTTTAAAGACCGTAAAGAAAAATAAGCACAAGTTTTATCCGGCCTTT
ATTCACATTCTTGCCCGCCTGATGAATGCTCATCCGGAATTTCGTATGGCAATGAAAGACGGTGAGCTGG
TGATATGGGATAGTGTTCACCCTTGTTACACCGTTTTCCATGAGCAAACTGAAACGTTTTCATCGCTCTG
GAGTGAATACCACGACGATTTCCGGCAGTTTCTACACATATATTCGCAAGATGTGGCGTGTTACGGTGAA
AACCTGGCCTATTTCCCTAAAGGGTTTATTGAGAATATGTTTTTCGTCTCAGCCAATCCCTGGGTGAGTT
TCACCAGTTTTGATTTAAACGTGGCCAATATGGACAACTTCTTCGCCCCCGTTTTCACCATGGGCAAATA
TTATACGCAAGGCGACAAGGTGCTGATGCCGCTGGCGATTCAGGTTCATCATGCCGTTTGTGATGGCTTC
CATGTCGGCAGAATGCTTAATGAATTACAACAGTACTGCGATGAGTGGCAGGGCGGGGCGTAATTTTTTT
AAGGCAGTTATTGGTGCCCTTAAACGCCTGGGGTAATGACTCTCTAGCTTGAGGCATCAAATAAAACGAA
AGGCTCAGTCGAAAGACTGGGCCTTTCGTTTTATCTGTTGTTTGTCGGTGAACGCTCTCCTGAGTAGGAC
AAATCCGCCGCTAGGAGCTTGCGGCCGCCAGGATATCGACCCAAGTACCGCCACCTAACAATTCGTTCAA
GCCGAGATCGGCTTCCCGGCCGACGCGTCAATTCGAGCGCGTCAATTCGAGGGCCGCGGCCTAGGCGGCC
AGATCTGATCAAGAGACAGTCTAGCTAGAATTAATTCGAGTCGACCGATCCCGTACACAAGTAGCGTCCT
GAACGGAACCTTTCCCGTTTTCCAGGATCTGATCTTCCATGTGACCTCCTAACATGGTAACGTTCATGAT
AACTTCTGCTCTTCATCGTGCGGCCGACTGGGCTAAATCTGTGTTCTCTTCGGCGGCGCTGGGTGATCCT
CGCCGTACTGCCCGCTTGGTTAACGTCGCCGCCCAATTGGCAAAATATTCTGGTAAATCAATAACCATCT
CATCAGAGGGTAGTGAAGCCATGCAGGAAGGCGCTTACCGATTTATCCGCAATCCCAACGTTTCTGCCGA
GGCGATCAGAAAGGCTGGCGCCATGCAAACAGTCAAGTTGGCTCAGGAGTTTCCCGAACTGCTGGCCATT
GAGGACACCACCTCTTTGAGTTATCGCCACCAGGTCGCCGAAGAGCTTGGCAAGCTGGGCTCTATTCAGG
ATAAATCCCGCGGATGGTGGGTTCACTCCGTTCTCTTGCTCGAGGCCACCACATTCCGCACCGTAGGATT
ACTGCATCAGGAGTGGTGGATGCGCCCGGATGACCCTGCCGATGCGGATGAAAAGGAGAGTGGCAAATGG
CTGGCAGCCGCCGCAACTAGCCGGTTACGCATGGGCAGCATGATGAGCAACGTGATTGCGGTCTGTGACC
GCGAAGCCGATATTCATGCTTATCTGCAGGACAAACTGGCGCATAACGAGCGCTTCGTGGTGCGCTCCAA
GCACCCACGCAAGGACGTAGAGTCTGGGTTGTATCTGTACGACCATCTGAAGAACCAACCGGAGTTGGGT
GGCTATCAGATCAGCATTCCGCAAAAGGGCGTGGTGGATAAACGCGGTAAACGTAAAAATCGACCAGCCC
GCAAGGCGAGCTTGAGCCTGCGCAGTGGGCGCATCACGCTAAAACAGGGGAATATCACGCTCAACGCGGT
GCTGGCCGAGGAGATTAACCCGCCCAAGGGTGAGACCCCGTTGAAATGGTTGTTGCTGACCAGCGAACCG
GTCGAGTCGCTAGCCCAAGCCTTGCGCGTCATCGACATTTATACCCATCGCTGGCGGATCGAGGAGTTCC
ATAAGGCATGGAAAACCGGAGCAGGAGCCGAGAGGCAACGCATGGAGGAGCCGGATAATCTGGAGCGGAT
GGTCTCGATCCTCTCGTTTGTTGCGGTCAGGCTGTTACAGCTCAGAGAAAGCTTCACGCTGCCGCAAGCA
CTCAGGGCGCAAGGGCTGCTAAAGGAAGCGGAACACGTAGAAAGCCAGTCCGCAGAAACGGTGCTGACCC
CGGATGAATGTCAGCTACTGGGCTATCTGGACAAGGGAAAACGCAAGCGCAAAGAGAAAGCAGGTAGCTT
GCAGTGGGCTTACATGGCGATAGCTAGACTGGGCGGTTTTATGGACAGCAAGCGAACCGGAATTGCCAGC
TGGGGCGCCCTCTGGGAAGGTTGGGAAGCCCTGCAAAGTAAACTGGATGGCTTTCTTGCCGCCAAGGATC
TGATGGCGCAGGGGATCAAGATCTGATCGGTCGATCGAATTAATTCCCAATTCTTGAAGACGAAAGGGCC
TCGTGATACGCCTATTTTTATAGGTTAATGTCATGATAATAATGGTTTCTTAGACGTCAGGTGGCACTTT
TCGGGGAAATGTGCGCGGAACCCCTATTTGTTTATTTTTCTAAATACATTCAAATATGTATCCGCTCATG
AGACAATAACCCTGATAAATGCTTCAATAATATTGAAAAAGGAAGAGTATGAGTATTCAACATTTCCGTG
TCGCCCTTATTCCCTTTTTTGCGGCATTTTGCCTTCCTGTTTTTGCTCACCCAGAAACGCTGGTGAAAGT
AAAAGATGCTGAAGATCAGTTGGGTGCACGAGTGGGTTACATCGAACTGGATCTCAACAGCGGTAAGATC
CTTGAGAGTTTTCGCCCCGAAGAACGTTTTCCAATGATGAGCACTTTTAAAGTTCTGCTATGTGGCGCGG
TATTATCCCGTATTGACGCCGGGCAAGAGCAACTCGGTCGCCGCATACACTATTCTCAGAATGACTTGGT
TGAGTACTCACCAGTCACAGAAAAGCATCTTACGGATGGCATGACAGTAAGAGAATTATGCAGTGCTGCC
ATAACCATGAGTGATAACACTGCGGCCAACTTACTTCTGACAACGATCGGAGGACCGAAGGAGCTAACCG
CTTTTTTGCACAACATGGGGGATCATGTAACTCGCCTTGATCGTTGGGAACCGGAGCTGAATGAAGCCAT
ACCAAACGACGAGCGTGACACCACGATGCCTGTAGCAATGGCAACAACGTTGCGCAAACTATTAACTGGC
GAACTACTTACTCTAGCTTCCCGGCAACAATTAATAGACTGGATGGAGGCGGATAAAGTTGCAGGACCAC
TTCTGCGCTCGGCCCTTCCGGCTGGCTGGTTTATTGCTGATAAATCTGGAGCCGGTGAGCGTGGGTCTCG
CGGTATCATTGCAGCACTGGGGCCAGATGGTAAGCCCTCCCGTATCGTAGTTATCTACACGACGGGGAGT
CAGGCAACTATGGATGAACGAAATAGACAGATCGCTGAGATAGGTGCCTCACTGATTAAGCATTGGTAAC
TGTCAGACCAAGTTTACTCATATATACTTTAGATTGATTTAAAACTTCATTTTTAATTTAAAAGGATCTA
GGTGAAGATCCGGGGAATTGGGGATCAATTCCGTTTTCCGCTGCATAACCCTGCTTCGGGGTCATTATAG
CGATTTTTTCGGTATATCCATCCTTTTTCGCACGATATACAGGATTTTGCCAAAGGGTTCGTGTAGACTT
TCCTTGGTGTATCCAACGGCGTCAGCCGGGCAGGATAGGTGAAGTAGGCCCACCCGCGAGCGGGTGTTCC
TTCTTCACTGTCCCTTATTCGCACCTGGCGGTGCTCAACGGGAATCCTGCTCTGCGAGGCTGGCCGGCTA
CCGCCGGCGTAACAGATGAGGGCAAGCGGATGGCTGATGAAACCAAGCCAACCAGGAAGGGCAGCCCACC
TATCACGGAATTGATCCGGCCACGATGCGTCCGGCGTAGAGGATCTGAAGATCAGCAGTTCAACCTGTTG
ATAGTACGTACTAAGCTCTCATGTTTCACGTACTAAGCTCTCATGTTTAACGTACTAAGCTCTCATGTTT
AACGAACTAAACCCTCATGGCTAACGTACTAAGCTCTCATGTTTCACGTACTAAGCTCTCATGTTTGAAC
AATAAAATTAATATAAATCAGCAACTTAAATAGCCTCTAAGGTTTTAAGTTTTATAAGAAAAAAAAGAAT
ATATAAGGCTTTTAAAGCTTTTAAGGTTTAACGGTTGTGGACAACAAGCCAGGGATGTAACGCACTGAGA
AGCCCTTAGAGCCTCTCAAAGCAATTTTGAGTGACACAGGAACACTTAACGGCTGACATGGGAATTAATT
CTGACTCTTATACACAAGTGCGGCCCTCGAATTGACGCGCTCCACCGCGGTGGCGGCCGCTCTAGAACTA
GTGGATCCCCCGGGCTGCAGGAATTCGATATCCATAAACTGCCAGGAATTGGGGATCGGATTCGAGCTCG
CACGCTGCCGCAAGCACTCAGGGCGCAAGGGCTGCTAAAGGAAGCGGAACACGTAGAAAGCCAGTCCGCA
GAAACGGTGCTGACCCCGGATGAATGTCAGCTACTGGGCTATCTGGACAAGGGAAAACGCAAGCGCAAAG
AGAAAGCAGGTAGCTTGCAGTGGGCTTACATGGCGATAGCTAGACTGGGCGGTTTTATGGACAGCAAGCG
AACCGGAATTGCCAGCTGGGGCGCCCTCTGGTAAGGTTGGGAAGCCCTGCAAAGTAAACTGGATGGCTTT
CTTGCCGCCAAGGATCTGATGGCGCAGGGGATCAAGATCTGATCAAGAGACAGGATACTAGTGGAGGAAG
AAAAA
Features (pLannotate 1.2.2; 15 found; start..end, strand, type, name):
      1..711     +  CDS            mTagBFP2: mTagBFP2 is a basic (constitutively fluorescent) blue fluorescent protein published in 2011, derived from Entacmaea quadricolor. It is reported to be a very rapidly-maturing monomer with very low acid sensitivity.
    728..822     +  terminator     lambda t0 terminator: transcription terminator from phage lambda
   2052..2121    +  ncRNA          RNA-OUT: Accession: RF00240 - RNA-OUT
   2175..2203    +  promoter       cat promoter (fragment): promoter of the E. coli cat gene encoding chloramphenicol acetyltransferase
   2204..2860    +  CDS            cat: CAT_ECOLX - Experimental evidence at protein level: Swiss-Prot protein existence level 1. This enzyme is an effector of chloramphenicol resistance in bacteria. From Escherichia coli. This protein is used as a marker in many commonly used cloning vectors, such as pACYC184.
   2928..3014    +  terminator     rrnB T1 terminator: Escherichia coli rrnB; transcription terminator T1 from the E. coli rrnB gene
   3042..3068    +  CDS            GmR (fragment): gentamycin acetyltransferase; aacC1; confers resistance to gentamycin
   3286..4713    +  CDS            tnpA: TN5P_ECOLX - Also known as tnp. Experimental evidence at protein level: Swiss-Prot protein existence level 1. Mediates transposition of transposon Tn5 by a 'cut and paste' mechanism. First, the monomeric transposase binds the 19 bp inverted DNA repeats flanking the transposon. Then, dimerization of the DNA- bound transposase creates a synaptic DNA complex. After nicking of the first DNA strand, excision of the transposon proceeds through a series of intermediates. The transposase then mediates the insertion of the transposon at a new site by strand transfer. The activity of the wild- type tran
   4844..4948    +  promoter       AmpR promoter: bla
   4949..5809    +  CDS            AmpR: β-lactamase; bla; confers resistance to ampicillin, carbenicillin, and related antibiotics
   6048..6157    +  oriT           oriT: incP origin of transfer
   6190..6235    +  CDS            traJ (fragment): oriT-recognizing protein; traJ
   6306..6638    +  rep_origin     R6K γ ori (fragment): γ replication origin from E. coli plasmid R6K; requires the R6K initiator protein pi for replication
   6689..6752    +  misc_feature   MCS (fragment): pBluescript multiple cloning site
   6792..7109    +  CDS            tnpA (fragment): TN5P_ECOLX - Also known as tnp. Experimental evidence at protein level: Swiss-Prot protein existence level 1. Mediates transposition of transposon Tn5 by a 'cut and paste' mechanism. First, the monomeric transposase binds the 19 bp inverted DNA repeats flanking the transposon. Then, dimerization of the DNA- bound transposase creates a synaptic DNA complex. After nicking of the first DNA strand, excision of the transposon proceeds through a series of intermediates. The transposase then mediates the insertion of the transposon at a new site by strand transfer. The activity of the wild- type tran
