[The description below was written by a language model from this plasmid's Addgene catalogue record and pLannotate feature annotations shown in this document.]
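Description:
pMRE-Tn5-130 is a 7,145-nt miniTn5 delivery vector built on the pAG408 backbone, designed to insert a constitutively expressed blue fluorescent protein gene into bacterial chromosomes. It replicates from an R6K γ origin, which depends on the pi initiator protein. It is therefore maintained in a lambda pir host such as E. coli S17-1 lambda pir and behaves as a suicide plasmid in recipients lacking pi. An incP oriT, with an adjacent traJ fragment, allows conjugative mobilisation from the donor strain into a broad range of recipients. The backbone carries AmpR (β-lactamase with its own promoter) for selection during propagation in E. coli.

The payload is mTagBFP2, a fast-maturing monomeric blue fluorescent protein, derived here from an mTagBFP2-pBAD plasmid and assembled by Gibson cloning. The coding sequence is followed by a lambda t0 terminator. The catalogue entry describes expression as constitutive, but the promoter driving it is not annotated in the feature table. A chloramphenicol acetyltransferase gene with a fragment of its native promoter and an rrnB T1 terminator is the listed selectable marker, presumably used to recover insertion mutants. A short gentamicin-resistance fragment is probably a remnant of the parental vector.

A full-length Tn5 transposase gene (tnpA) is also present. In miniTn5 designs of this kind it normally sits outside the mobile element, so insertions are stable once the non-replicating plasmid is lost. The transposon ends themselves are not annotated, however, so the exact boundaries of the mobile element cannot be read from this table. The plasmid belongs to a toolbox of fluorescent protein constructs for tagging diverse bacteria.
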