Addgene plasmid #118516: pMRE-Tn5-130
Purpose: miniTn5 plasmid to deliver constitutively expressed fluorescent protein genes in bacteria
Depositing lab: Mitja Remus-Emsermann. Depositing organization: University of Canterbury. Publication: Chromatic Bacteria - A Broad Host-Range Plasmid and Chromosomal Insertion Toolbox for Fluorescent Protein Expression in Bacteria. Schlechter RO, Jun H, Bernach M, Oso S, Boyd E, Munoz-Lintz DA, Dobson RCJ, Remus DM, Remus-Emsermann MNP. Front Microbiol. 2018 Dec 12;9:3052. doi: 10.3389/fmicb.2018.03052. eCollection 2018. PubMed 30631309.
Backbone
  Vector backbone: pAG408
  Vector type: Bacterial Expression ; miniTn5 delivery vector
  Selectable markers: Chloramphenicol
Growth in bacteria
  Bacterial resistance: Ampicillin, 100 μg/mL
  Growth temperature: 37°C
  Growth strain: E. coli S17-1 lambda pir
  Copy number: High Copy
Gene/Insert
  Gene/Insert name: TagBFP2
  Species: Synthetic
  Cloning method: Gibson Cloning
Resource information
  A portion of this plasmid was derived from a plasmid made by: mTagBFP2-pBAD
Terms and licenses: Academic/Nonprofit Terms; Industry Terms: Not Available to Industry
Depositor comments: Please visit https://www.biorxiv.org/content/early/2018/09/07/402172 for bioRxiv preprint.
How to cite: pMRE-Tn5-130 was a gift from Mitja Remus-Emsermann (Addgene plasmid # 118516 ; http://n2t.net/addgene:118516 ; RRID:Addgene_118516)
